Addgene plasmid #144071: TFORF0593
Purpose: Lentiviral vector for overexpressing transcription factor ORFs with unique 24-bp barcodes. Barcodes facilitate identification of transcription factors in pooled screens.
Depositing lab: Feng Zhang. Depositing organization: Broad Institute. Publication: A transcription factor atlas of directed differentiation. Joung J, Ma S, Tay T, Geiger-Schuller KR, Kirchgatterer PC, Verdine VK, Guo B, Arias-Garcia MA, Allen WE, Singh A, Kuksenko O, Abudayyeh OO, Gootenberg JS, Fu Z, Macrae RK, Buenrostro JD, Regev A, Zhang F. Cell. 2023 Jan 5;186(1):209-229.e26. doi: 10.1016/j.cell.2022.11.026. PubMed 36608654.
Backbone
  Vector backbone: pLX_TRC317
  Backbone manufacturer: Broad Institute Genetic Perturbation Platform
  Backbone size w/o insert (bp): 8264
  Vector type: Mammalian Expression, Lentiviral
  Selectable markers: Puromycin
Growth in bacteria
  Bacterial resistance: Ampicillin, 100 μg/mL
  Growth temperature: 37°C
  Growth strain: NEB Stable
  Copy number: High Copy
Gene/Insert
  Gene/Insert name: UNCX
  Species: H. sapiens (human)
  Insert size (bp): 1697
  Entrez Gene: UNCX (a.k.a. tcag7.1272, UNCX4.1)
  Promoter: EF1a
  Cloning method: Unknown
  Sequencing primers: 5′ GGGTGGAGACTGAAGTTAGGCCAG; 3′ CACATAGCGTAAAAGGAGCAACATAG
Terms and licenses: Academic/Nonprofit Terms; Industry Terms: Not Available to Industry
Depositor comments: NM_001080461,ENST00000316333 . The transcription factor ORF portion of this plasmid was synthesized by Genewiz. Please test multiple small colonies in case of plasmid recombination. To make this collection available in a timely manner, a portion of this collection was not fully sequenced by Addgene. If an Addgene verified full plasmid sequence is not available, please contact us prior to placing an order to request the full sequence.
How to cite: TFORF0593 was a gift from Feng Zhang (Addgene plasmid # 144071 ; http://n2t.net/addgene:144071 ; RRID:Addgene_144071)
