[The description below was written by a language model from this plasmid's Addgene catalogue record and pLannotate feature annotations shown in this document.]
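Description:
TFORF0593 is a lentiviral mammalian expression plasmid built on the pLX_TRC317 backbone and carrying the human transcription factor UNCX (also known as UNCX4.1). It belongs to a barcoded transcription factor ORF collection. In bacteria it is maintained through a high-copy ColE1/pUC-type origin and selected with ampicillin via the β-lactamase gene. An f1 origin and leftover lac and T7/T3 promoter elements from the cloning backbone are also present. The depositor warns that the plasmid can recombine, as is common for LTR-containing vectors, and recommends checking several colonies.

The viral portion follows a third-generation, self-inactivating design. An RSV promoter replaces the U3 region of the truncated 5' LTR to drive genomic RNA production in packaging cells. It is followed by the HIV-1 Ψ packaging signal with a partial gag sequence, the Rev response element for nuclear export of unspliced RNA, a cPPT/CTS, and a ΔU3 3' LTR that silences LTR promoter activity after integration.

Two expression units lie between the LTRs. An SV40 early promoter drives puromycin N-acetyltransferase for selection of transduced cells. The strong constitutive EF-1α promoter drives the UNCX coding sequence, with a WPRE downstream to enhance transcript stability and expression. The record describes a unique 24-bp barcode associated with the ORF, but the feature table does not annotate it. The insert size in the record is about 100 bp longer than the annotated coding sequence, so it may include flanking sequence such as the barcode.

The construct is intended for UNCX overexpression, alone or in pooled screens in which barcode sequencing identifies the transcription factor each cell received, for example in directed differentiation studies.
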