Features (pLannotate 1.2.2; 31 found; start..end, strand, type, name):
      5..231     +  promoter       RSV promoter: Rous sarcoma virus enhancer/promoter
    232..412     +  LTR            5' LTR (truncated): truncated 5' long terminal repeat (LTR) from HIV-1
    459..584     +  misc_feature   HIV-1 Ψ: packaging signal of human immunodeficiency virus type 1
    568..931     +  CDS            HIV-1 gag (fragment): gag protein from human immunodeficiency virus 1; gag
   1077..1310    +  misc_feature   RRE: The Rev response element (RRE) of HIV-1 allows for Rev-dependent mRNA export from the nucleus to the cytoplasm.
   1687..1713    +  CDS            Rev (fragment): human immunodeficiency virus 1 (HIV-1) Rev protein; rev; enhances nuclear export of unspliced and incompletely spliced viral mRNAs
   1720..1743    +  promoter       SV40 promoter (fragment): SV40 early promoter
   1744..1815    +  promoter       SV40 promoter (fragment): SV40 enhancer and early promoter
   1839..1974    +  rep_origin     SV40 ori: SV40 origin of replication
   2020..2616    +  CDS            PuroR (fragment): puromycin N-acetyltransferase; pac from Streptomyces; confers resistance to puromycin
   2665..2782    +  misc_feature   cPPT/CTS: central polypurine tract and central termination sequence of HIV-1
   2847..2913    +  CDS            small t antigen (fragment): SV40 (simian virus 40) small t antigen
   2920..4098    +  promoter       EF-1α promoter: strong constitutive promoter for human elongation factor EF-1α
   4115..5707    +  CDS            UNCX: UNC4_HUMAN - Also known as UNCX4.1. Protein inferred from homology: Swiss-Prot protein existence level 3. Transcription factor involved in somitogenesis and neurogenesis. Required for the maintenance and differentiation of particular elements of the axial skeleton. May act upstream of PAX9. Plays a role in controlling the development of connections of hypothalamic neurons to pituitary elements, allowing central neurons to reach the peripheral blood circulation and to deliver hormones for control of peripheral functions (By similarity). From Homo sapiens (Human).
   5723..5776    +  promoter       U6 promoter (fragment): RNA polymerase III promoter for human U6 snRNA
   5818..6406    +  misc_feature   WPRE: woodchuck hepatitis virus posttranscriptional regulatory element
   6457..6476    +  misc_feature   cPPT/CTS (fragment): central polypurine tract and central termination sequence of HIV-1
   6478..6711    +  LTR            3' LTR (ΔU3): self-inactivating 3' long terminal repeat (LTR) from HIV-1
   6789..6910    +  polyA_signal   SV40 poly(A) signal: SV40 polyadenylation signal
   6950..7085    +  rep_origin     SV40 ori: SV40 origin of replication
   7106..7124    -  promoter       T7 promoter: promoter for bacteriophage T7 RNA polymerase
   7132..7287    +  CDS            lacZα (fragment): LacZα fragment of β-galactosidase; lacZ fragment
   7292..7720    +  rep_origin     f1 ori (sequence partly withheld): f1 bacteriophage origin of replication; arrow indicates direction of (+) strand synthesis
   7773..7877    +  promoter       AmpR promoter: bla
   7878..8738    +  CDS            AmpR: β-lactamase; bla; confers resistance to ampicillin, carbenicillin, and related antibiotics
   8909..9497    +  rep_origin     ori: high-copy-number ColE1/pMB1/pBR322/pUC origin of replication
   9680..9772    +  CDS            lacI (fragment): lac repressor; lacI; The lac repressor binds to the lac operator to inhibit transcription in E. coli. This inhibition can be relieved by adding lactose or isopropyl-β-D-thiogalactopyranoside (IPTG).
   9785..9806    +  protein_bind   CAP binding site: CAP binding activates transcription in the presence of cAMP. E. coli catabolite activator protein
   9821..9851    +  promoter       lac promoter: promoter for the E. coli lac operon
   9859..9875    +  protein_bind   lac operator: The lac repressor binds to the lac operator to inhibit transcription in E. coli. This inhibition can be relieved by adding lactose or isopropyl-β-D-thiogalactopyranoside (IPTG). lac repressor encoded by lacI
   9920..9938    +  promoter       T3 promoter: promoter for bacteriophage T3 RNA polymerase
>Addgene plasmid #144071 | TFORF0593 | addgene full sequence | sequence record 396172 | Addgene NGS Result
TTAATGTAGTCTTATGCAATACTCTTGTAGTCTTGCAACATGGTAACGATGAGTTAGCAACATGCCTTAC
AAGGAGAGAAAAAGCACCGTGCATGCCGATTGGTGGAAGTAAGGTGGTACGATCGTGCCTTATTAGGAAG
GCAACAGACGGGTCTGACATGGATTGGACGAACCACTGAATTGCCGCATTGCAGAGATATTGTATTTAAG
TGCCTAGCTCGATACATAAACGGGTCTCTCTGGTTAGACCAGATCTGAGCCTGGGAGCTCTCTGGCTAAC
TAGGGAACCCACTGCTTAAGCCTCAATAAAGCTTGCCTTGAGTGCTTCAAGTAGTGTGTGCCCGTCTGTT
GTGTGACTCTGGTAACTAGAGATCCCTCAGACCCTTTTAGTCAGTGTGGAAAATCTCTAGCAGTGGCGCC
CGAACAGGGACTTGAAAGCGAAAGGGAAACCAGAGGAGCTCTCTCGACGCAGGACTCGGCTTGCTGAAGC
GCGCACGGCAAGAGGCGAGGGGCGGCGACTGGTGAGTACGCCAAAAATTTTGACTAGCGGAGGCTAGAAG
GAGAGAGATGGGTGCGAGAGCGTCAGTATTAAGCGGGGGAGAATTAGATCGCGATGGGAAAAAATTCGGT
TAAGGCCAGGGGGAAAGAAAAAATATAAATTAAAACATATAGTATGGGCAAGCAGGGAGCTAGAACGATT
CGCAGTTAATCCTGGCCTGTTAGAAACATCAGAAGGCTGTAGACAAATACTGGGACAGCTACAACCATCC
CTTCAGACAGGATCAGAAGAACTTAGATCATTATATAATACAGTAGCAACCCTCTATTGTGTGCATCAAA
GGATAGAGATAAAAGACACCAAGGAAGCTTTAGACAAGATAGAGGAAGAGCAAAACAAAAGTAAGACCAC
CGCACAGCAAGCGGCCGCTGATCTTCAGACCTGGAGGAGGAGATATGAGGGACAATTGGAGAAGTGAATT
ATATAAATATAAAGTAGTAAAAATTGAACCATTAGGAGTAGCACCCACCAAGGCAAAGAGAAGAGTGGTG
CAGAGAGAAAAAAGAGCAGTGGGAATAGGAGCTTTGTTCCTTGGGTTCTTGGGAGCAGCAGGAAGCACTA
TGGGCGCAGCGTCAATGACGCTGACGGTACAGGCCAGACAATTATTGTCTGGTATAGTGCAGCAGCAGAA
CAATTTGCTGAGGGCTATTGAGGCGCAACAGCATCTGTTGCAACTCACAGTCTGGGGCATCAAGCAGCTC
CAGGCAAGAATCCTGGCTGTGGAAAGATACCTAAAGGATCAACAGCTCCTGGGGATTTGGGGTTGCTCTG
GAAAACTCATTTGCACCACTGCTGTGCCTTGGAATGCTAGTTGGAGTAATAAATCTCTGGAACAGATTTG
GAATCACACGACCTGGATGGAGTGGGACAGAGAAATTAACAATTACACAAGCTTAATACACTCCTTAATT
GAAGAATCGCAAAACCAGCAAGAAAAGAATGAACAAGAATTATTGGAATTAGATAAATGGGCAAGTTTGT
GGAATTGGTTTAACATAACAAATTGGCTGTGGTATATAAAATTATTCATAATGATAGTAGGAGGCTTGGT
AGGTTTAAGAATAGTTTTTGCTGTACTTTCTATAGTGAATAGAGTTAGGCAGGGATATTCACCATTATCG
TTTCAGACCCACCTCCCAACCCCGAGGGGACCCATGCATTGCATCTCAATTAGTCAGCAACCAGGTGTGG
AAAGTCCCCAGGCTCCCCAGCAGGCAGAAGTATGCAAAGCATGCGTCTCAATTAGTCAGCAACCATAGTC
CCGCCCCTAACTCCGCCCATCCCGCCCCTAACTCCGCCCAGTTCCGCCCATTCTCCGCCCCATGGCTGAC
TAATTTTTTTTATTTATGCAGAGGCCGAGGCCGCCTCGGCCTCTGAGCTATTCCAGAAGTAGTGAGGAGG
CTTTTTTGGAGGCCTAGGCTTTTGCAAAAAGCTTTCTAGAGGTACCACCGGAGCTTACCATGACCGAGTA
CAAGCCCACGGTGCGCCTCGCCACCCGCGACGACGTCCCCAGGGCCGTACGCACCCTCGCCGCCGCGTTC
GCCGACTACCCCGCCACGCGCCACACCGTCGATCCGGACCGCCACATCGAGCGGGTCACCGAGCTGCAAG
AACTCTTCCTCACGCGCGTCGGGCTCGACATCGGCAAGGTGTGGGTCGCGGACGACGGCGCCGCCGTGGC
GGTCTGGACCACGCCGGAGAGCGTCGAAGCGGGGGCGGTGTTCGCCGAGATCGGCCCGCGCATGGCCGAG
TTGAGCGGTTCCCGGCTGGCCGCGCAGCAACAGATGGAAGGCCTCCTGGCGCCGCACCGGCCCAAGGAGC
CCGCGTGGTTCCTGGCCACCGTCGGCGTCTCGCCCGACCACCAGGGCAAGGGTCTGGGCAGCGCCGTCGT
GCTCCCCGGAGTGGAGGCGGCCGAGCGCGCCGGGGTGCCCGCCTTCCTGGAGACCTCCGCGCCCCGCAAC
CTCCCCTTCTACGAGCGGCTCGGCTTCACCGTCACCGCCGACGTCGAGGTGCCCGAAGGACCGCGCACCT
GGTGCATGACCCGCAAGCCCGGTGCCAGTTAACGAATTCTAGATCTTGAGACAAATGGCAGTATTCATCC
ACAATTTTAAAAGAAAAGGGGGGATTGGGGGGTACAGTGCAGGGGAAAGAATAGTAGACATAATAGCAAC
AGACATACAAACTAAAGAATTACAAAAACAAATTACAAAAATTCAAAATTTTCGGGTTTATTACAGGGAC
AGCAGAGATCCACTTTGGCGCCGGCTCGAGGCCTGCAGGTGCAAAGATGGATAAAGTTTTAAACAGAGAG
GAATCTTTGCAGCTAATGGACCTTCTAGGTCTTGAAAGGAGTGGGAATTGGCTCCGGTGCCCGTCAGTGG
GCAGAGCGCACATCGCCCACAGTCCCCGAGAAGTTGGGGGGAGGGGTCGGCAATTGAACCGGTGCCTAGA
GAAGGTGGCGCGGGGTAAACTGGGAAAGTGATGTCGTGTACTGGCTCCGCCTTTTTCCCGAGGGTGGGGG
AGAACCGTATATAAGTGCAGTAGTCGCCGTGAACGTTCTTTTTCGCAACGGGTTTGCCGCCAGAACACAG
GTAAGTGCCGTGTGTGGTTCCCGCGGGCCTGGCCTCTTTACGGGTTATGGCCCTTGCGTGCCTTGAATTA
CTTCCACCTGGCTGCAGTACGTGATTCTTGATCCCGAGCTTCGGGTTGGAAGTGGGTGGGAGAGTTCGAG
GCCTTGCGCTTAAGGAGCCCCTTCGCCTCGTGCTTGAGTTGAGGCCTGGCCTGGGCGCTGGGGCCGCCGC
GTGCGAATCTGGTGGCACCTTCGCGCCTGTCTCGCTGCTTTCGATAAGTCTCTAGCCATTTAAAATTTTT
GATGACCTGCTGCGACGCTTTTTTTCTGGCAAGATAGTCTTGTAAATGCGGGCCAAGATCTGCACACTGG
TATTTCGGTTTTTGGGGCCGCGGGCGGCGACGGGGCCCGTGCGTCCCAGCGCACATGTTCGGCGAGGCGG
GGCCTGCGAGCGCGGCCACCGAGAATCGGACGGGGGTAGTCTCAAGCTGGCCGGCCTGCTCTGGTGCCTG
GCCTCGCGCCGCCGTGTATCGCCCCGCCCTGGGCGGCAAGGCTGGCCCGGTCGGCACCAGTTGCGTGAGC
GGAAAGATGGCCGCTTCCCGGCCCTGCTGCAGGGAGCTCAAAATGGAGGACGCGGCGCTCGGGAGAGCGG
GCGGGTGAGTCACCCACACAAAGGAAAAGGGCCTTTCCGTCCTCAGCCGTCGCTTCATGTGACTCCACGG
AGTACCGGGCGCCGTCCAGGCACCTCGATTAGTTCTCGAGCTTTTGGAGTACGTCGTCTTTAGGTTGGGG
GGAGGGGTTTTATGCGATGGAGTTTCCCCACACTGAGTGGGTGGAGACTGAAGTTAGGCCAGCTTGGCAC
TTGATGTAATTCTCCTTGGAATTTGCCCTTTTTGAGTTTGGATCTTGGTTCATTCTCAAGCCTCAGACAG
TGGTTCAAAGTTTTTTTCTTCCATTTCAGGTGTCGTGAGGCTAGCACCGCCACCATGATGGACGGCCGCC
TCCTGGAACACCCGCATGCCCAGTTCGGGGGCTCGCTGGGCGGCGTGGTGGGCTTCCCCTACCCGCTGGG
CCACCACCACGTGTACGAGCTGGCCGGGCACCAGCTGCAGTCGGCCGCCGCCGCCGCCTCGGTGCCCTTC
TCCATCGACGGCCTGCTCGGGGGCTCGTGCGCCGCCGCCGCCTCGGTGGTCAACCCCACGCCGCTGCTGC
CAGCCGCCTGCGGGGTCGGCGGGGACGGCCAGCCCTTCAAGCTGTCAGACTCGGGGGACCCGGACAAGGA
GAGCCCGGGCTGCAAGCGGCGGCGCACCCGCACCAACTTCACCGGCTGGCAGCTGGAGGAGCTGGAGAAG
GCGTTCAACGAGAGCCACTATCCCGACGTGTTCATGCGCGAGGCGCTGGCGCTGCGCCTAGACCTGGTCG
AGTCCCGAGTTCAGGTCTGGTTCCAAAACCGCCGGGCCAAGTGGAGGAAGAAGGAGAACACGAAAAAGGG
CCCGGGGCGGCCGGCGCACAACTCGCACCCGACCACGTGCAGCGGCGAGCCCATGGACCCGGAGGAGATC
GCGCGCAAGGAGCTGGAGAAGATGGAGAAGAAGAAGCGCAAGCACGAGAAGAAGCTGCTGAAGAGCCAGG
GCCGCCACTTGCACTCGCCCGGCGGCCTGTCCCTGCACAGCGCGCCCAGCTCCGACAGCGACAGCGGCGG
CGGCGGCCTGTCTCCGGAGCCGCCCGAGCCGCCGCCGCCCGCCGCCAAGGGCCCCGGAGCGCACGCCTCG
GGCGCCGCGGGGACCGCGCCCGCCCCTCCCGGCGAGCCGCCTGCACCCGGCACCTGCGACCCCGCCTTCT
ACCCGAGCCAAAGAAGCGGCGCCGGCCCACAGCCGCGCCCAGGTCGCCCTGCGGACAAGGACGCGGCCTC
GTGCGGGCCAGGGGCCGCTGTGGCGGCGGTGGAGCGCGGCGCCGCGGGGCTGCCCAAGGCCAGCCCATTC
AGCGTGGAGAGCCTCCTGTCCGACTCGCCGCCGCGCCGGAAAGCCGCTTCCAACGCCGCCGCCGCCGCCG
CCGCGGGGCTGGACTTCGCGCCCGGGCTGCCGTGCGCGCCGCGGACCCTGATCGGCAAGGGCCACTTCCT
CCTCTACCCCATCACGCAGCCGCTCGGCTTCCTGGTGCCGCAGGCCGCGCTCAAGGGCGGCGCGGGCCTG
GAGCCGGCGCCCAAGGACGCGCCGCCCGCGCCCGCCGTGCCGCCCGCGCCGCCTGCCCAGGCCAGTTTCG
GGGCCTTCTCGGGGCCCGGCGGCGCCCCGGACTCGGCCTTCGCGCGTCGCAGCCCCGACGCCGTCGCCTC
CCCGGGGGCCCCAGCCCCGGCCCCGGCGCCTTTCCGGGACCTCGCCTCGGCAGCGGCTACCGAGGGCGGC
GGCGGGGACTGCGCGGACGCGGGGACCGCCGGCCCCGCGCCCCCGCCGCCCGCGCCGTCGCCCAGGCCCG
GCCCTCGGCCTCCCAGCCCCGCCGAGGAGCCGGCCACCTGCGGGGTTCCCGAGCCTGGCGCGGCGGCCGG
ACCCAGCCCGCCGGAGGGCGAGGAGCTGGACATGGACTAGTAATGAACTAGTCCGTAACTTGAAAGTATT
TCGATTTCTTGGCTTTATATATCTTGTGGAAAGGACGATGGTCAACTTCTTCCTGACCATCTACGCGTTA
AGTCGACAATCAACCTCTGGATTACAAAATTTGTGAAAGATTGACTGGTATTCTTAACTATGTTGCTCCT
TTTACGCTATGTGGATACGCTGCTTTAATGCCTTTGTATCATGCTATTGCTTCCCGTATGGCTTTCATTT
TCTCCTCCTTGTATAAATCCTGGTTGCTGTCTCTTTATGAGGAGTTGTGGCCCGTTGTCAGGCAACGTGG
CGTGGTGTGCACTGTGTTTGCTGACGCAACCCCCACTGGTTGGGGCATTGCCACCACCTGTCAGCTCCTT
TCCGGGACTTTCGCTTTCCCCCTCCCTATTGCCACGGCGGAACTCATCGCCGCCTGCCTTGCCCGCTGCT
GGACAGGGGCTCGGCTGTTGGGCACTGACAATTCCGTGGTGTTGTCGGGGAAATCATCGTCCTTTCCTTG
GCTGCTCGCCTGTGTTGCCACCTGGATTCTGCGCGGGACGTCCTTCTGCTACGTCCCTTCGGCCCTCAAT
CCAGCGGACCTTCCTTCCCGCGGCCTGCTGCCGGCTCTGCGGCCTCTTCCGCGTCTTCGCCTTCGCCCTC
AGACGAGTCGGATCTCCCTTTGGGCCGCCTCCCCGCGTCGACTTTAAGACCAATGACTTACAAGGCAGCT
GTAGATCTTAGCCACTTTTTAAAAGAAAAGGGGGGACTGGAAGGGCTAATTCACTCCCAACGAAGACAAG
ATCTGCTTTTTGCTTGTACTGGGTCTCTCTGGTTAGACCAGATCTGAGCCTGGGAGCTCTCTGGCTAACT
AGGGAACCCACTGCTTAAGCCTCAATAAAGCTTGCCTTGAGTGCTTCAAGTAGTGTGTGCCCGTCTGTTG
TGTGACTCTGGTAACTAGAGATCCCTCAGACCCTTTTAGTCAGTGTGGAAAATCTCTAGCAGTACGTATA
GTAGTTCATGTCATCTTATTATTCAGTATTTATAACTTGCAAAGAAATGAATATCAGAGAGTGAGAGGAA
CTTGTTTATTGCAGCTTATAATGGTTACAAATAAAGCAATAGCATCACAAATTTCACAAATAAAGCATTT
TTTTCACTGCATTCTAGTTGTGGTTTGTCCAAACTCATCAATGTATCTTATCATGTCTGGCTCTAGCTAT
CCCGCCCCTAACTCCGCCCATCCCGCCCCTAACTCCGCCCAGTTCCGCCCATTCTCCGCCCCATGGCTGA
CTAATTTTTTTTATTTATGCAGAGGCCGAGGCCGCCTCGGCCTCTGAGCTATTCCAGAAGTAGTGAGGAG
GCTTTTTTGGAGGCCTAGGGACGTACCCAATTCGCCCTATAGTGAGTCGTATTACGCGCGCTCACTGGCC
GTCGTTTTACAACGTCGTGACTGGGAAAACCCTGGCGTTACCCAACTTAATCGCCTTGCAGCACATCCCC
CTTTCGCCAGCTGGCGTAATAGCGAAGAGGCCCGCACCGATCGCCCTTCCCAACAGTTGCGCAGCCTGAA
TGGCGAATGGG
[124 nt withheld, positions 7292-7415]
C
[91 nt withheld, positions 7417-7507]
A
[49 nt withheld, positions 7509-7557]
CCTTTGACGTTGGAGTCCACGTTCTTT
[37 nt withheld, positions 7585-7621]
ACCCTATCTCGGTCTATTCTTTTGATTTATAAGGGATTTTGCCGATTTCGGCCTATTGGTTAAAAAATGA
GCTGATTTAACAAAAATTTAACGCGAATTTTAACAAAATATTAACGCTTACAATTTAGGTGGCACTTTTC
GGGGAAATGTGCGCGGAACCCCTATTTGTTTATTTTTCTAAATACATTCAAATATGTATCCGCTCATGAG
ACAATAACCCTGATAAATGCTTCAATAATATTGAAAAAGGAAGAGTATGAGTATTCAACATTTCCGTGTC
GCCCTTATTCCCTTTTTTGCGGCATTTTGCCTTCCTGTTTTTGCTCACCCAGAAACGCTGGTGAAAGTAA
AAGATGCTGAAGATCAGTTGGGTGCACGAGTGGGTTACATCGAACTGGATCTCAACAGCGGTAAGATCCT
TGAGAGTTTTCGCCCCGAAGAACGTTTTCCAATGATGAGCACTTTTAAAGTTCTGCTATGTGGCGCGGTA
TTATCCCGTATTGACGCCGGGCAAGAGCAACTCGGTCGCCGCATACACTATTCTCAGAATGACTTGGTTG
AGTACTCACCAGTCACAGAAAAGCATCTTACGGATGGCATGACAGTAAGAGAATTATGCAGTGCTGCCAT
AACCATGAGTGATAACACTGCGGCCAACTTACTTCTGACAACGATCGGAGGACCGAAGGAGCTAACCGCT
TTTTTGCACAACATGGGGGATCATGTAACTCGCCTTGATCGTTGGGAACCGGAGCTGAATGAAGCCATAC
CAAACGACGAGCGTGACACCACGATGCCTGTAGCAATGGCAACAACGTTGCGCAAACTATTAACTGGCGA
ACTACTTACTCTAGCTTCCCGGCAACAATTAATAGACTGGATGGAGGCGGATAAAGTTGCAGGACCACTT
CTGCGCTCGGCCCTTCCGGCTGGCTGGTTTATTGCTGATAAATCTGGAGCCGGTGAGCGTGGGTCTCGCG
GTATCATTGCAGCACTGGGGCCAGATGGTAAGCCCTCCCGTATCGTAGTTATCTACACGACGGGGAGTCA
GGCAACTATGGATGAACGAAATAGACAGATCGCTGAGATAGGTGCCTCACTGATTAAGCATTGGTAACTG
TCAGACCAAGTTTACTCATATATACTTTAGATTGATTTAAAACTTCATTTTTAATTTAAAAGGATCTAGG
TGAAGATCCTTTTTGATAATCTCATGACCAAAATCCCTTAACGTGAGTTTTCGTTCCACTGAGCGTCAGA
CCCCGTAGAAAAGATCAAAGGATCTTCTTGAGATCCTTTTTTTCTGCGCGTAATCTGCTGCTTGCAAACA
AAAAAACCACCGCTACCAGCGGTGGTTTGTTTGCCGGATCAAGAGCTACCAACTCTTTTTCCGAAGGTAA
CTGGCTTCAGCAGAGCGCAGATACCAAATACTGTTCTTCTAGTGTAGCCGTAGTTAGGCCACCACTTCAA
GAACTCTGTAGCACCGCCTACATACCTCGCTCTGCTAATCCTGTTACCAGTGGCTGCTGCCAGTGGCGAT
AAGTCGTGTCTTACCGGGTTGGACTCAAGACGATAGTTACCGGATAAGGCGCAGCGGTCGGGCTGAACGG
GGGGTTCGTGCACACAGCCCAGCTTGGAGCGAACGACCTACACCGAACTGAGATACCTACAGCGTGAGCT
ATGAGAAAGCGCCACGCTTCCCGAAGGGAGAAAGGCGGACAGGTATCCGGTAAGCGGCAGGGTCGGAACA
GGAGAGCGCACGAGGGAGCTTCCAGGGGGAAACGCCTGGTATCTTTATAGTCCTGTCGGGTTTCGCCACC
TCTGACTTGAGCGTCGATTTTTGTGATGCTCGTCAGGGGGGCGGAGCCTATGGAAAAACGCCAGCAACGC
GGCCTTTTTACGGTTCCTGGCCTTTTGCTGGCCTTTTGCTCACATGTTCTTTCCTGCGTTATCCCCTGAT
TCTGTGGATAACCGTATTACCGCCTTTGAGTGAGCTGATACCGCTCGCCGCAGCCGAACGACCGAGCGCA
GCGAGTCAGTGAGCGAGGAAGCGGAAGAGCGCCCAATACGCAAACCGCCTCTCCCCGCGCGTTGGCCGAT
TCATTAATGCAGCTGGCACGACAGGTTTCCCGACTGGAAAGCGGGCAGTGAGCGCAACGCAATTAATGTG
AGTTAGCTCACTCATTAGGCACCCCAGGCTTTACACTTTATGCTTCCGGCTCGTATGTTGTGTGGAATTG
TGAGCGGATAACAATTTCACACAGGAAACAGCTATGACCATGATTACGCCAAGCGCGCAATTAACCCTCA
CTAAAGGGAACAAAAGCTGGAGCTGCAAGC
