>Addgene plasmid #144071 | TFORF0593 | depositor partial sequence | sequence record 284337 | Insert
ACCGCCACCATGATGGACGGCCGCCTCCTGGAACACCCGCATGCCCAGTTCGGGGGCTCGCTGGGCGGCG
TGGTGGGCTTCCCCTACCCGCTGGGCCACCACCACGTGTACGAGCTGGCCGGGCACCAGCTGCAGTCGGC
CGCCGCCGCCGCCTCGGTGCCCTTCTCCATCGACGGCCTGCTCGGGGGCTCGTGCGCCGCCGCCGCCTCG
GTGGTCAACCCCACGCCGCTGCTGCCAGCCGCCTGCGGGGTCGGCGGGGACGGCCAGCCCTTCAAGCTGT
CAGACTCGGGGGACCCGGACAAGGAGAGCCCGGGCTGCAAGCGGCGGCGCACCCGCACCAACTTCACCGG
CTGGCAGCTGGAGGAGCTGGAGAAGGCGTTCAACGAGAGCCACTATCCCGACGTGTTCATGCGCGAGGCG
CTGGCGCTGCGCCTAGACCTGGTCGAGTCCCGAGTTCAGGTCTGGTTCCAAAACCGCCGGGCCAAGTGGA
GGAAGAAGGAGAACACGAAAAAGGGCCCGGGGCGGCCGGCGCACAACTCGCACCCGACCACGTGCAGCGG
CGAGCCCATGGACCCGGAGGAGATCGCGCGCAAGGAGCTGGAGAAGATGGAGAAGAAGAAGCGCAAGCAC
GAGAAGAAGCTGCTGAAGAGCCAGGGCCGCCACTTGCACTCGCCCGGCGGCCTGTCCCTGCACAGCGCGC
CCAGCTCCGACAGCGACAGCGGCGGCGGCGGCCTGTCTCCGGAGCCGCCCGAGCCGCCGCCGCCCGCCGC
CAAGGGCCCCGGAGCGCACGCCTCGGGCGCCGCGGGGACCGCGCCCGCCCCTCCCGGCGAGCCGCCTGCA
CCCGGCACCTGCGACCCCGCCTTCTACCCGAGCCAAAGAAGCGGCGCCGGCCCACAGCCGCGCCCAGGTC
GCCCTGCGGACAAGGACGCGGCCTCGTGCGGGCCAGGGGCCGCTGTGGCGGCGGTGGAGCGCGGCGCCGC
GGGGCTGCCCAAGGCCAGCCCATTCAGCGTGGAGAGCCTCCTGTCCGACTCGCCGCCGCGCCGGAAAGCC
GCTTCCAACGCCGCCGCCGCCGCCGCCGCGGGGCTGGACTTCGCGCCCGGGCTGCCGTGCGCGCCGCGGA
CCCTGATCGGCAAGGGCCACTTCCTCCTCTACCCCATCACGCAGCCGCTCGGCTTCCTGGTGCCGCAGGC
CGCGCTCAAGGGCGGCGCGGGCCTGGAGCCGGCGCCCAAGGACGCGCCGCCCGCGCCCGCCGTGCCGCCC
GCGCCGCCTGCCCAGGCCAGTTTCGGGGCCTTCTCGGGGCCCGGCGGCGCCCCGGACTCGGCCTTCGCGC
GTCGCAGCCCCGACGCCGTCGCCTCCCCGGGGGCCCCAGCCCCGGCCCCGGCGCCTTTCCGGGACCTCGC
CTCGGCAGCGGCTACCGAGGGCGGCGGCGGGGACTGCGCGGACGCGGGGACCGCCGGCCCCGCGCCCCCG
CCGCCCGCGCCGTCGCCCAGGCCCGGCCCTCGGCCTCCCAGCCCCGCCGAGGAGCCGGCCACCTGCGGGG
TTCCCGAGCCTGGCGCGGCGGCCGGACCCAGCCCGCCGGAGGGCGAGGAGCTGGACATGGACTAGTAATG
AACTAGTCCGTAACTTGAAAGTATTTCGATTTCTTGGCTTTATATATCTTGTGGAAAGGACGATGGTCAA
CTTCTTCCTGACCATCT
