>Addgene plasmid #144071 | TFORF0593 | depositor partial sequence | sequence record 284338 | Barcode
TGGTCAACTTCTTCCTGACCATCT
